Addgene plasmid #195170: siRNA-resistant mNG-ORP8
Purpose: mammalian expression of siRNA-resistant ORP8 tagged with mNeonGreen
Depositing lab: Gia Voeltz. Depositing organization: University of Colorado, Boulder. Publication: An ER phospholipid hydrolase drives ER-associated mitochondrial constriction for fission and fusion. Nguyen TT, Voeltz GK. Elife. 2022 Nov 30;11:e84279. doi: 10.7554/eLife.84279. PubMed 36448541.
Backbone
  Vector backbone: mNeonGreen-C1
  Backbone manufacturer: Allele Biotechnology
  Vector type: Mammalian Expression
Growth in bacteria
  Bacterial resistance: Kanamycin, 50 μg/mL
  Growth temperature: 37°C
  Growth strain: DH5alpha
  Copy number: High Copy
Gene/Insert
  Gene/Insert name: ORP8 (alt names: OSBPL8; oxysterol-binding protein-related protein 8 isoform a)
  Species: H. sapiens (human)
  Insert size (bp): 2670
  Mutation: Wobble mutations for siRNA resistance from K174 to K178
  Entrez Gene: OSBPL8 (a.k.a. MST120, MSTP120, ORP8, OSBP10)
  Promoter: CMV
  Tag / fusion protein: mNeonGreen (N terminal on backbone); mNeonGreen (C terminal on backbone)
  Cloning method: Restriction Enzyme; 5′ cloning site SalI (not destroyed); 3′ cloning site SacII (not destroyed)
Terms and licenses: Academic/Nonprofit Terms; Industry Terms: Not Available to Industry
How to cite: siRNA-resistant mNG-ORP8 was a gift from Gia Voeltz (Addgene plasmid # 195170 ; http://n2t.net/addgene:195170 ; RRID:Addgene_195170)
