[The description below was written by a language model from this plasmid's Addgene catalogue record and pLannotate feature annotations shown in this document.]
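Description:
siRNA-resistant mNG-ORP8 is a mammalian expression plasmid of about 7.4 kb built on the mNeonGreen-C1 backbone. It is propagated in E. coli through a high-copy ColE1/pUC-type origin and selected with kanamycin. Resistance comes from a Tn5 NeoR/KanR (aminoglycoside phosphotransferase) gene placed behind tandem bacterial (bla) and SV40 early promoters and terminated by an HSV TK poly(A) signal. This arrangement lets the same marker confer kanamycin resistance in bacteria and G418 resistance in mammalian cells. An f1 origin is also present. The short annotated fragments of ble, SV40 large T antigen and bGH poly(A) appear to be backbone remnants rather than functional elements.

The expression cassette uses the human CMV immediate-early enhancer and promoter to drive an mNeonGreen coding sequence, followed by a short stretch of multiple cloning site, the human OSBPL8 (ORP8, oxysterol-binding protein-related protein 8, isoform a) open reading frame of roughly 2.7 kb, and an SV40 poly(A) signal. The insert was cloned between SalI and SacII sites, both retained. The catalogue lists mNeonGreen as both an N- and a C-terminal tag, but the feature table shows a single copy upstream of ORP8, consistent with the construct name and an N-terminal fusion. The ORP8 sequence carries wobble (synonymous) mutations across the codons for K174 to K178. These leave the protein unchanged but disrupt the siRNA target site. The plasmid is therefore suited to rescue experiments, in which endogenous ORP8 is knocked down by siRNA and the fluorescent, siRNA-resistant version is re-expressed and imaged in mammalian cells. The associated study concerns ER-associated mitochondrial constriction during fission and fusion.
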