Features (pLannotate 1.2.2; 16 found; start..end, strand, type, name):
     61..364     +  enhancer       CMV enhancer: human cytomegalovirus immediate early enhancer
    365..568     +  promoter       CMV promoter: human cytomegalovirus (CMV) immediate early promoter
    613..1320    +  CDS            mNeonGreen: mNeonGreen is a basic (constitutively fluorescent) green/yellow fluorescent protein published in 2013, derived from Branchiostoma lanceolatum. It is reported to be a very rapidly-maturing monomer with moderate acid sensitivity.
   1321..1365    +  misc_feature   MCS (fragment): multiple cloning site
   1366..4032    +  CDS            OSBPL8: OSBL8_HUMAN - Also known as KIAA1451 From Homo sapiens (Human).
   4036..4058    +  misc_feature   MCS (fragment): multiple cloning site
   4070..4154    +  CDS            large T antigen (fragment): large T antigen from SV40 (simian virus 40)
   4177..4298    +  polyA_signal   SV40 poly(A) signal: SV40 polyadenylation signal
   4332..4760    -  rep_origin     f1 ori (sequence partly withheld): f1 bacteriophage origin of replication; arrow indicates direction of (+) strand synthesis
   4787..4891    +  promoter       AmpR promoter: bla
   4893..5250    +  promoter       SV40 promoter: SV40 enhancer and early promoter
   5285..6079    +  CDS            NeoR/KanR: aminoglycoside phosphotransferase from Tn5; aph(3')-II (or nptII); confers resistance to neomycin, kanamycin, and G418 (Geneticin®)
   6100..6252    +  CDS            ble (fragment): BLE_KLEPN - Experimental evidence at protein level: Swiss-Prot protein existence level 1. Binding protein with a strong affinity to the bleomycin family of antibiotics. Binds to CL990; an antimitotic-antibiotic compound. From Klebsiella pneumoniae.
   6311..6358    +  polyA_signal   HSV TK poly(A) signal: herpes simplex virus thymidine kinase polyadenylation signal (Cole and Stacy, 1985)
   6449..6465    -  polyA_signal   bGH poly(A) signal (fragment): bovine growth hormone polyadenylation signal
   6687..7275    +  rep_origin     ori: high-copy-number ColE1/pMB1/pBR322/pUC origin of replication
>Addgene plasmid #195170 | siRNA-resistant mNG-ORP8 | addgene full sequence | sequence record 384083 | Addgene NGS Result
TAGTTATTAATAGTAATCAATTACGGGGTCATTAGTTCATAGCCCATATATGGAGTTCCGCGTTACATAA
CTTACGGTAAATGGCCCGCCTGGCTGACCGCCCAACGACCCCCGCCCATTGACGTCAATAATGACGTATG
TTCCCATAGTAACGCCAATAGGGACTTTCCATTGACGTCAATGGGTGGAGTATTTACGGTAAACTGCCCA
CTTGGCAGTACATCAAGTGTATCATATGCCAAGTACGCCCCCTATTGACGTCAATGACGGTAAATGGCCC
GCCTGGCATTATGCCCAGTACATGACCTTATGGGACTTTCCTACTTGGCAGTACATCTACGTATTAGTCA
TCGCTATTACCATGGTGATGCGGTTTTGGCAGTACATCAATGGGCGTGGATAGCGGTTTGACTCACGGGG
ATTTCCAAGTCTCCACCCCATTGACGTCAATGGGAGTTTGTTTTGGCACCAAAATCAACGGGACTTTCCA
AAATGTCGTAACAACTCCGCCCCATTGACGCAAATGGGCGGTAGGCGTGTACGGTGGGAGGTCTATATAA
GCAGAGCTGGTTTAGTGAACCGTCAGATCCGCTAGCGCTACCGGTCGCCACCATGGTGAGCAAGGGCGAG
GAGGATAACATGGCCTCTCTCCCAGCGACACATGAGTTACACATCTTTGGCTCCATCAACGGTGTGGACT
TTGACATGGTGGGTCAGGGCACCGGCAATCCAAATGATGGTTATGAGGAGTTAAACCTGAAGTCCACCAA
GGGTGACCTCCAGTTCTCCCCCTGGATTCTGGTCCCTCATATCGGGTATGGCTTCCATCAGTACCTGCCC
TACCCTGACGGGATGTCGCCTTTCCAGGCCGCCATGGTAGATGGCTCCGGCTACCAAGTCCATCGCACAA
TGCAGTTTGAAGATGGTGCCTCCCTTACTGTTAACTACCGCTACACCTACGAGGGAAGCCACATCAAAGG
AGAGGCCCAGGTGAAGGGGACTGGTTTCCCTGCTGACGGTCCTGTGATGACCAACTCGCTGACCGCTGCG
GACTGGTGCAGGTCGAAGAAGACTTACCCCAACGACAAAACCATCATCAGTACCTTTAAGTGGAGTTACA
CCACTGGAAATGGCAAGCGCTACCGGAGCACTGCGCGGACCACCTACACCTTTGCCAAGCCAATGGCGGC
TAACTATCTGAAGAACCAGCCGATGTACGTGTTCCGTAAGACGGAGCTCAAGCACTCCAAGACCGAGCTC
AACTTCAAGGAGTGGCAAAAGGCCTTTACCGATGTGATGGGCATGGACGAGCTGTACAAGTCCGGACTCA
GATCTCGAGCTCAAGCTTCGAATTCTGCAGTCGACATGGAGGGAGGTTTGGCAGATGGAGAACCTGATCG
AACTTCGCTTCTTGGTGATAGCAAAGATGTCCTTGGGCCATCAACTGTTGTAGCAAACAGTGACGAATCT
CAGCTTCTGACACCAGGAAAGATGAGTCAGCGCCAAGGAAAAGAAGCTTATCCAACGCCAACCAAAGATT
TGCATCAGCCATCTCTTAGTCCAGCAAGTCCTCATAGCCAGGGTTTTGAAAGAGGGAAGGAAGATATTTC
TCAAAATAAAGATGAATCTTCACTTTCTATGTCAAAGAGCAAGTCTGAATCTAAACTTTATAATGGCTCA
GAGAAGGACAGTTCAACTTCAAGCAAACTCACAAAAAAAGAATCTCTTAAGGTACAAAAGAAAAATTACC
GAGAAGAAAAGAAAAGAGCCACAAAGGAGCTGCTCAGTACAATCACAGATCCTTCTGTTATTGTTATGGC
TGATTGGTTAAAGATTCGTGGTACTCTAAAGAGCTGGACCAAGTTATGGTGTGTGTTGAAACCTGGGGTG
CTACTGATCTATAAAACCCAAAAAAATGGTCAGTGGGTAGGAACAGTTCTTCTGAATGCCTGTGAAATCA
TTGAACGTCCATCAAAAAAGGATGGCTTTTGTTTCAAACTTTTCCATCCTTTGGAGCAATCTATTTGGGC
AGTGAAGGGTCCAAAAGGTGAAGCGGTTGGATCCATTACTCAACCCTTACCTAGCAGTTATTTGATCATC
CGAGCTACTTCAGAGTCAGATGGAAGGTGCTGGATGGATGCTTTGGAGTTGGCTTTGAAATGTTCTAGTC
TTCTTAAACGTACAATGATCAGAGAAGGAAAGGAACATGACCTGAGCGTTTCATCAGATAGCACACATGT
GACTTTCTATGGCTTACTACGTGCTAACAATCTCCACAGTGGTGATAACTTCCAGTTAAATGATAGTGAA
ATTGAACGACAACATTTTAAGGACCAAGATATGTATTCTGATAAATCTGATAAAGAAAATGATCAAGAAC
ATGATGAGTCTGATAATGAGGTGATGGGGAAAAGTGAAGAAAGTGACACAGATACATCAGAAAGACAAGA
TGACTCATATATCGAACCTGAGCCTGTTGAGCCTTTAAAGGAGACTACCTACACTGAACAGAGCCATGAA
GAACTTGGAGAGGCAGGTGAGGCTTCTCAAACAGAAACTGTATCTGAAGAAAACAAAAGCCTTATCTGGA
CACTATTGAAACAAGTCCGTCCTGGCATGGACCTATCCAAGGTGGTTCTGCCTACATTTATTTTGGAACC
CCGTTCTTTCCTGGATAAACTTTCAGATTACTACTATCATGCAGATTTCCTATCTGAGGCAGCTCTTGAA
GAAAATCCTTATTTCCGTTTGAAAAAGGTCGTAAAGTGGTATTTGTCAGGATTCTATAAAAAGCCAAAGG
GACTGAAGAAACCTTATAATCCTATACTTGGCGAGACTTTCCGTTGTTTATGGATTCATCCCAGAACAAA
CAGCAAAACTTTTTATATTGCTGAACAGGTGTCCCATCATCCACCAATATCTGCCTTTTATGTTAGTAAT
CGAAAAGATGGATTTTGCCTTAGCGGTAGTATCCTGGCTAAGTCTAAGTTTTATGGAAACTCATTATCTG
CAATATTAGAGGGAGAAGCACGGTTAACTTTCTTGAATAGAGGTGAAGATTATGTAATGACAATGCCATA
CGCTCATTGTAAAGGAATTCTTTATGGTACAATGACACTGGAGCTTGGTGGAACAGTCAATATTACATGT
CAAAAAACTGGATACAGTGCAATACTTGAATTTAAACTAAAGCCATTCCTAGGGAGTAGTGACTGTGTTA
ATCAAATATCAGGGAAACTTAAACTGGGAAAAGAAGTCCTAGCTACTTTGGAAGGTCATTGGGATAGTGA
AGTTTTTATTACTGATAAAAAGACTGATAATTCAGAGGTTTTCTGGAATCCAACACCTGACATTAAGCAA
TGGAGATTAATAAGGCACACTGTAAAATTTGAAGAACAGGGAGATTTTGAATCAGAGAAACTCTGGCAAC
GGGTAACTCGAGCCATAAATGCCAAAGACCAAACTGAAGCTACCCAAGAGAAGTATGTTTTGGAAGAAGC
TCAAAGACAAGCTGCCAGGGATCGGAAAACAAAAAATGAAGAGTGGTCTTGCAAATTATTTGAACTTGAT
CCACTCACAGGAGAATGGCATTACAAGTTTGCAGATACCCGACCATGGGACCCACTTAATGATATGATAC
AGTTTGAAAAAGATGGTGTTATTCAGACCAAAGTGAAACATCGTACTCCAATGGTTAGCGTCCCCAAAAT
GAAACATAAGCCAACCAGGCAACAGAAGAAAGTAGCAAAAGGCTATTCCTCCCCAGAACCTGACATTCAA
GACTCCTCTGGAAGTGAAGCTCAATCAGTAAAACCAAGTACAAGAAGAAAGAAAGGAATAGAACTGGGAG
ACATTCAGAGTTCCATCGAATCTATAAAACAAACACAGGAAGAAATTAAAAGAAATATTATGGCTCTTCG
AAATCATTTAGTTTCAAGCACACCGGCCACGGATTATTTTCTGCAACAAAAAGACTACTTCATCATTTTC
CTCCTGATTTTGCTTCAAGTCATAATAAACTTCATGTTCAAGTAGACCGCGGGCCCGGGATCCACCGGAT
CTAGATAACTGATCATAATCAGCCATACCACATTTGTAGAGGTTTTACTTGCTTTAAAAAACCTCCCACA
CCTCCCCCTGAACCTGAAACATAAAATGAATGCAATTGTTGTTGTTAACTTGTTTATTGCAGCTTATAAT
GGTTACAAATAAAGCAATAGCATCACAAATTTCACAAATAAAGCATTTTTTTCACTGCATTCTAGTTGTG
GTTTGTCCAAACTCATCAATGTATCTTAACGCGTAAATTGTAAGCGTTAATATTTTGTTAAAATTCGCGT
TAAATTTTTGTTAAATCAGCTCATTTTTTAACCAATAGGCCGAAATCGGCAAAATCCCTTATAAATCAAA
AGAATAGACCGAGATAGGGT
[37 nt withheld, positions 4431-4467]
AAAGAACGTGGACTCCAACGTCAAAGG
[49 nt withheld, positions 4495-4543]
T
[91 nt withheld, positions 4545-4635]
G
[124 nt withheld, positions 4637-4760]
CAGGTGGCACTTTTCGGGGAAATGTGCGCGGAACCCCTATTTGTTTATTTTTCTAAATACATTCAAATAT
GTATCCGCTCATGAGACAATAACCCTGATAAATGCTTCAATAATATTGAAAAAGGAAGAGTCCTGAGGCG
GAAAGAACCAGCTGTGGAATGTGTGTCAGTTAGGGTGTGGAAAGTCCCCAGGCTCCCCAGCAGGCAGAAG
TATGCAAAGCATGCATCTCAATTAGTCAGCAACCAGGTGTGGAAAGTCCCCAGGCTCCCCAGCAGGCAGA
AGTATGCAAAGCATGCATCTCAATTAGTCAGCAACCATAGTCCCGCCCCTAACTCCGCCCATCCCGCCCC
TAACTCCGCCCAGTTCCGCCCATTCTCCGCCCCATGGCTGACTAATTTTTTTTATTTATGCAGAGGCCGA
GGCCGCCTCGGCCTCTGAGCTATTCCAGAAGTAGTGAGGAGGCTTTTTTGGAGGCCTAGGCTTTTGCAAA
GATCGATCAAGAGACAGGATGAGGATCGTTTCGCATGATTGAACAAGATGGATTGCACGCAGGTTCTCCG
GCCGCTTGGGTGGAGAGGCTATTCGGCTATGACTGGGCACAACAGACAATCGGCTGCTCTGATGCCGCCG
TGTTCCGGCTGTCAGCGCAGGGGCGCCCGGTTCTTTTTGTCAAGACCGACCTGTCCGGTGCCCTGAATGA
ACTGCAAGACGAGGCAGCGCGGCTATCGTGGCTGGCCACGACGGGCGTTCCTTGCGCAGCTGTGCTCGAC
GTTGTCACTGAAGCGGGAAGGGACTGGCTGCTATTGGGCGAAGTGCCGGGGCAGGATCTCCTGTCATCTC
ACCTTGCTCCTGCCGAGAAAGTATCCATCATGGCTGATGCAATGCGGCGGCTGCATACGCTTGATCCGGC
TACCTGCCCATTCGACCACCAAGCGAAACATCGCATCGAGCGAGCACGTACTCGGATGGAAGCCGGTCTT
GTCGATCAGGATGATCTGGACGAAGAGCATCAGGGGCTCGCGCCAGCCGAACTGTTCGCCAGGCTCAAGG
CGAGCATGCCCGACGGCGAGGATCTCGTCGTGACCCATGGCGATGCCTGCTTGCCGAATATCATGGTGGA
AAATGGCCGCTTTTCTGGATTCATCGACTGTGGCCGGCTGGGTGTGGCGGACCGCTATCAGGACATAGCG
TTGGCTACCCGTGATATTGCTGAAGAGCTTGGCGGCGAATGGGCTGACCGCTTCCTCGTGCTTTACGGTA
TCGCCGCTCCCGATTCGCAGCGCATCGCCTTCTATCGCCTTCTTGACGAGTTCTTCTGAGCGGGACTCTG
GGGTTCGAAATGACCGACCAAGCGACGCCCAACCTGCCATCACGAGATTTCGATTCCACCGCCGCCTTCT
ATGAAAGGTTGGGCTTCGGAATCGTTTTCCGGGACGCCGGCTGGATGATCCTCCAGCGCGGGGATCTCAT
GCTGGAGTTCTTCGCCCACCCTAGGGGGAGGCTAACTGAAACACGGAAGGAGACAATACCGGAAGGAACC
CGCGCTATGACGGCAATAAAAAGACAGAATAAAACGCACGGTGTTGGGTCGTTTGTTCATAAACGCGGGG
TTCGGTCCCAGGGCTGGCACTCTGTCGATACCCCACCGAGACCCCATTGGGGCCAATACGCCCGCGTTTC
TTCCTTTTCCCCACCCCACCCCCCAAGTTCGGGTGAAGGCCCAGGGCTCGCAGCCAACGTCGGGGCGGCA
GGCCCTGCCATAGCCTCAGGTTACTCATATATACTTTAGATTGATTTAAAACTTCATTTTTAATTTAAAA
GGATCTAGGTGAAGATCCTTTTTGATAATCTCATGACCAAAATCCCTTAACGTGAGTTTTCGTTCCACTG
AGCGTCAGACCCCGTAGAAAAGATCAAAGGATCTTCTTGAGATCCTTTTTTTCTGCGCGTAATCTGCTGC
TTGCAAACAAAAAAACCACCGCTACCAGCGGTGGTTTGTTTGCCGGATCAAGAGCTACCAACTCTTTTTC
CGAAGGTAACTGGCTTCAGCAGAGCGCAGATACCAAATACTGTTCTTCTAGTGTAGCCGTAGTTAGGCCA
CCACTTCAAGAACTCTGTAGCACCGCCTACATACCTCGCTCTGCTAATCCTGTTACCAGTGGCTGCTGCC
AGTGGCGATAAGTCGTGTCTTACCGGGTTGGACTCAAGACGATAGTTACCGGATAAGGCGCAGCGGTCGG
GCTGAACGGGGGGTTCGTGCACACAGCCCAGCTTGGAGCGAACGACCTACACCGAACTGAGATACCTACA
GCGTGAGCTATGAGAAAGCGCCACGCTTCCCGAAGGGAGAAAGGCGGACAGGTATCCGGTAAGCGGCAGG
GTCGGAACAGGAGAGCGCACGAGGGAGCTTCCAGGGGGAAACGCCTGGTATCTTTATAGTCCTGTCGGGT
TTCGCCACCTCTGACTTGAGCGTCGATTTTTGTGATGCTCGTCAGGGGGGCGGAGCCTATGGAAAAACGC
CAGCAACGCGGCCTTTTTACGGTTCCTGGCCTTTTGCTGGCCTTTTGCTCACATGTTCTTTCCTGCGTTA
TCCCCTGATTCTGTGGATAACCGTATTACCGCCATGCAT
